>Addgene plasmid #233541 | JDW 1045 (pLenti6.2_CMV_V5_TCF7L2_P2A_H2A_mCherry) | addgene full sequence | sequence record 466069 | Addgene NGS Result
CCCAGTATTTGTCTACAGCCTTCTGATGTTTCTAACAGGCCAGGATTAACTGCGAATCGTTCTAGCTCCC
TGCTTGCCCATACTATATGTTTTAATTTATATTTTTTCTTTCCCCCTGGCCTTAACCGAATTTTTTCCCA
TCGCGATCTAATTCTCCCCCGCTTAATACTGACGCTCTCGCACCCATCTCTCTCCTTCTAGCCTCCGCTA
GTCAAAATTTTTGGCGTACTCACCAGTCGCCGCCCCTCGCCTCTTGCCGTGCGCGCTTCAGCAAGCCGAG
TCCTGCGTCGAGAGAGCTCCTCTGGTTTCCCTTTCGCTTTCAAGTCCCTGTTCGGGCGCCACTGCTAGAG
ATTTTCCACACTGACTAAAAGGGTCTGAGGGATCTCTAGTTACCAGAGTCACACAACAGACGGGCACACA
CTACTTGAAGCACTCAAGGCAAGCTTTATTGAGGCTTAAGCAGTGGGTTCCCTAGTTAGCCAGAGAGCTC
CCAGGCTCAGATCTGGTCTAACCAGAGAGACCCGTTTATGTATCGAGCTAGGCACTTAAATACAATATCT
CTGCAATGCGGCAATTCAGTGGTTCGTCCAATCCATGTCAGACCCGTCTGTTGCCTTCCTAATAAGGCAC
GATCGTACCACCTTACTTCCACCAATCGGCATGCACGGTGCTTTTTCTCTCCTTGTAAGGCATGTTGCTA
ACTCATCGTTACCATGTTGCAAGACTACAAGAGTATTGCATAAGACTACATTAAGCTTGCAGCTCCAGCT
TTTGTTCCCTTTAGTGAGGGTTAATTGCGCGCTTGGCGTAATCATGGTCATAGCTGTTTCCTGTGTGAAA
TTGTTATCCGCTCACAATTCCACACAACATACGAGCCGGAAGCATAAAGTGTAAAGCCTGGGGTGCCTAA
TGAGTGAGCTAACTCACATTAATTGCGTTGCGCTCACTGCCCGCTTTCCAGTCGGGAAACCTGTCGTGCC
AGCTGCATTAATGAATCGGCCAACGCGCGGGGAGAGGCGGTTTGCGTATTGGGCGCTCTTCCGCTTCCTC
GCTCACTGACTCGCTGCGCTCGGTCGTTCGGCTGCGGCGAGCGGTATCAGCTCACTCAAAGGCGGTAATA
CGGTTATCCACAGAATCAGGGGATAACGCAGGAAAGAACATGTGAGCAAAAGGCCAGCAAAAGGCCAGGA
ACCGTAAAAAGGCCGCGTTGCTGGCGTTTTTCCATAGGCTCCGCCCCCCTGACGAGCATCACAAAAATCG
ACGCTCAAGTCAGAGGTGGCGAAACCCGACAGGACTATAAAGATACCAGGCGTTTCCCCCTGGAAGCTCC
CTCGTGCGCTCTCCTGTTCCGACCCTGCCGCTTACCGGATACCTGTCCGCCTTTCTCCCTTCGGGAAGCG
TGGCGCTTTCTCATAGCTCACGCTGTAGGTATCTCAGTTCGGTGTAGGTCGTTCGCTCCAAGCTGGGCTG
TGTGCACGAACCCCCCGTTCAGCCCGACCGCTGCGCCTTATCCGGTAACTATCGTCTTGAGTCCAACCCG
GTAAGACACGACTTATCGCCACTGGCAGCAGCCACTGGTAACAGGATTAGCAGAGCGAGGTATGTAGGCG
GTGCTACAGAGTTCTTGAAGTGGTGGCCTAACTACGGCTACACTAGAAGAACAGTATTTGGTATCTGCGC
TCTGCTGAAGCCAGTTACCTTCGGAAAAAGAGTTGGTAGCTCTTGATCCGGCAAACAAACCACCGCTGGT
AGCGGTGGTTTTTTTGTTTGCAAGCAGCAGATTACGCGCAGAAAAAAAGGATCTCAAGAAGATCCTTTGA
TCTTTTCTACGGGGTCTGACGCTCAGTGGAACGAAAACTCACGTTAAGGGATTTTGGTCATGAGATTATC
AAAAAGGATCTTCACCTAGATCCTTTTAAATTAAAAATGAAGTTTTAAATCAATCTAAAGTATATATGAG
TAAACTTGGTCTGACAGTTACCAATGCTTAATCAGTGAGGCACCTATCTCAGCGATCTGTCTATTTCGTT
CATCCATAGTTGCCTGACTCCCCGTCGTGTAGATAACTACGATACGGGAGGGCTTACCATCTGGCCCCAG
TGCTGCAATGATACCGCGAGACCCACGCTCACCGGCTCCAGATTTATCAGCAATAAACCAGCCAGCCGGA
AGGGCCGAGCGCAGAAGTGGTCCTGCAACTTTATCCGCCTCCATCCAGTCTATTAATTGTTGCCGGGAAG
CTAGAGTAAGTAGTTCGCCAGTTAATAGTTTGCGCAACGTTGTTGCCATTGCTACAGGCATCGTGGTGTC
ACGCTCGTCGTTTGGTATGGCTTCATTCAGCTCCGGTTCCCAACGATCAAGGCGAGTTACATGATCCCCC
ATGTTGTGCAAAAAAGCGGTTAGCTCCTTCGGTCCTCCGATCGTTGTCAGAAGTAAGTTGGCCGCAGTGT
TATCACTCATGGTTATGGCAGCACTGCATAATTCTCTTACTGTCATGCCATCCGTAAGATGCTTTTCTGT
GACTGGTGAGTACTCAACCAAGTCATTCTGAGAATAGTGTATGCGGCGACCGAGTTGCTCTTGCCCGGCG
TCAATACGGGATAATACCGCGCCACATAGCAGAACTTTAAAAGTGCTCATCATTGGAAAACGTTCTTCGG
GGCGAAAACTCTCAAGGATCTTACCGCTGTTGAGATCCAGTTCGATGTAACCCACTCGTGCACCCAACTG
ATCTTCAGCATCTTTTACTTTCACCAGCGTTTCTGGGTGAGCAAAAACAGGAAGGCAAAATGCCGCAAAA
AAGGGAATAAGGGCGACACGGAAATGTTGAATACTCATACTCTTCCTTTTTCAATATTATTGAAGCATTT
ATCAGGGTTATTGTCTCATGAGCGGATACATATTTGAATGTATTTAGAAAAATAAACAAATAGGGGTTCC
GCGCACATTTCCCCGAAAAGTGCCACCTAAATTGTAAGCGTTAATATTTTGTTAAAATTCGCGTTAAATT
TTTGTTAAATCAGCTCATTTTTTAACCAATAGGCCGAAATCGGCAAAATCCCTTATAAATCAAAAGAATA
GACCGAGATAGGGT
[37 nt withheld, positions 3095-3131]
AAAGAACGTGGACTCCAACGTCAAAGG
[49 nt withheld, positions 3159-3207]
T
[91 nt withheld, positions 3209-3299]
G
[124 nt withheld, positions 3301-3424]
CCCATTCGCCATTCAGGCTGCGCAACTGTTGGGAAGGGCGATCGGTGCGGGCCTCTTCGCTATTACGCCA
GCTGGCGAAAGGGGGATGTGCTGCAAGGCGATTAAGTTGGGTAACGCCAGGGTTTTCCCAGTCACGACGT
TGTAAAACGACGGCCAGTGAGCGCGCGTAATACGACTCACTATAGGGCGAATTGGGTACGTCCCTAGGCC
TCCAAAAAAGCCTCCTCACTACTTCTGGAATAGCTCAGAGGCCGAGGCGGCCTCGGCCTCTGCATAAATA
AAAAAAATTAGTCAGCCATGGGGCGGAGAATGGGCGGAACTGGGCGGAGTTAGGGGCGGGATGGGCGGAG
TTAGGGGCGGGATAGCTAGAGCCAGACATGATAAGATACATTGATGAGTTTGGACAAACCACAACTAGAA
TGCAGTGAAAAAAATGCTTTATTTGTGAAATTTGTGATGCTATTGCTTTATTTGTAACCATTATAAGCTG
CAATAAACAAGTTCCTCTCACTCTCTGATATTCATTTCTTTGCAAGTTATAAATACTGAATAATAAGATG
ACATGAACTACTACTGCTAGAGATTTTCCACACTGACTAAAAGGGTCTGAGGGATCTCTAGTTACCAGAG
TCACACAACAGACGGGCACACACTACTTGAAGCACTCAAGGCAAGCTTTATTGAGGCTTAAGCAGTGGGT
TCCCTAGTTAGCCAGAGAGCTCCCAGGCTCAGATCTGGTCTAACCAGAGAGACCCAGTACAAGCAAAAAG
CAGATCTTGTCTTCGTTGGGAGTGAATTAGCCCTTCCAGTCCCCCCTTTTCTTTTAAAAAGTGGCTAAGA
TCTACAGCTGCCTTGTAAGTCATTGGTCTTAAAGGTACCGAGCTCGAATTGTGCTTAGCCCTCCCACACA
TAACCAGAGGGCAGCAATTCACGAATCCCAACTGCCGTCGGCTGTCCATCACTGTCCTTCACTATGGCTT
TGATCCCAGGATGCAGATCGAGAAGCACCTGTCGGCACCGTCCGCAGGGGCTCAAGATGCCCCTGTTCTC
ATTTCCGATCGCGACGATACAAGTCAGGTTGCCAGCTGCCGCAGCAGCAGCAGTGCCCAGCACCACGAGT
TCTGCACAAGGTCCCCCAGTAAAATGATATACATTGACACCAGTGAAGATGCGGCCGTCGCTAGAGAGAG
CTGCGCTGGCGACGCTGTAGTCTTCAGAGATGGGGATGCTGTTGATTGTAGCCGTTGCTCTTTCAATGAG
GGTGGATTCTTCTTGAGACAAAGGCTTGGCCATGGTTTAGTTCCTCACCTTGTCGTATTATACTATGCCG
ATATACTATGCCGATGATTAATTGTCAACACGTGTCTAGAGTCGAAAGGCCCGGAGATGAGGAAGAGGAG
AACAGCGCGGCAGACGTGCGCTTTTGAAGCGTGCAGAATGCCGGGCCTCCGGAGGACCTTCGGGCGCCCG
CCCCGCCCCTGAGCCCGCCCCTGAGCCCGCCCCCGGACCCACCCCTTCCCAGCCTCTGAGCCCAGAAAGC
GAAGGAGCAAAGCTGCTATTGGCCGCTGCCCCAAAGGCCTACCCGCTTCCATTGCTCAGCGGTGCTGTCC
ATCTGCACGAGACTAGTGAGACGTGCTACTTCCATTTGTCACGTCCTGCACGACGCGAGCTGCGGGGCGG
GGGGGAACTTCCTGACTAGGGGAGGAGTAGAAGGTGGCGCGAAGGGGCCACCAAAGAACGGAGCCGGTTG
GCGCCTACCGGTGGATGTGGAATGTGTGCGAGGCCAGAGGCCACTTGTGTAGCGCCAAGTGCCCAGCGGG
GCTGCTAAAGCGCATGCTCCAGACTGCCTTGGGAAAAGCGCCTCCCCTACCCGGTAGGTACCATCGTCAT
TACTAACCGGTACGCGTAGAATCGAGACCGAGGAGAGGGTTAGGGATAGGCTTACCTTCGAACCGCGGGC
CCTCTAGACTCGAGCGGCCGCCACTGTGCTGGATATCAACCACTTTGTACAAGAAAGCTGGGAGATCTCT
CGAGCTATCATTACTTGTACAGCTCGTCCATGCCGCCGGTGGAGTGGCGGCCCTCGGCGCGCTCGTACTG
TTCCACGATGGTGTAGTCCTCGTTGTGGGAGGTGATGTCCAGCTTGATGTTGACGTTGTAGGCGCCGGGC
AGCTGCACGGGCTTCTTGGCCTTGTAGGTGGTCTTGACCTCGGCGTCGTAGTGGCCGCCGTCCTTCAGCT
TCAGCCTCTGCTTGATCTCGCCCTTCAGGGCGCCGTCCTCGGGGTACATCCGCTCGGAGGAGGCCTCCCA
GCCCATGGTCTTCTTCTGCATTACGGGGCCGTCGGAGGGGAAGTTGGTGCCGCGCAGCTTCACCTTGTAG
ATGAACTCGCCGTCCTGCAGGGAGGAGTCCTGGGTCACGGTCACCACGCCGCCGTCCTCGAAGTTCATCA
CGCGCTCCCACTTGAAGCCCTCGGGGAAGGACAGCTTCAAGTAGTCGGGGATGTCGGCGGGGTGCTTCAC
GTAGGCCTTGGAGCCGTACATGAACTGAGGGGACAGGATGTCCCAGGCGAAGGGCAGGGGGCCGCCCTTG
GTCACCTTCAGCTTGGCGGTCTGGGTGCCCTCGTAGGGGCGGCCCTCGCCCTCGCCCTCGATCTCGAACT
CGTGGCCGTTCACGGAGCCCTCCATGTGCACCTTGAAGCGCATGAACTCCTTGATGATGGCCATGTTGTC
CTCCTCGCCCTTGCTCACCATCCCCCCTGCGGTTTTCTGCTGGCCCTTCTTACCAATCAGAGACTTGTGG
ATGTGAGGAATGACTCCTCCTCCAGCAATGGTGGCCTTGATAAGCGAGTCCAGCTCCTCGTCTCCGCGGA
TGGCCAGCTGTAAATGTCTGGGAGTGATTCGCTTCACCTTCAGATCCTTAGAAGCGTTTCCAGCCAACTC
CAGCACCTCAGCGGTGAGATACTCCAGGATAGCAGCACTGTAAACCGCAGCTGTAGCTCCGACACGGCCA
TGGCTGGTGGTTCGTGTCTTCAGGTGCCTGTGGATACGACCTACAGGGAACTGCAGACCAGCTCTCTGAG
ATCTGGAGACGGCTTTCGTCTTGGCTTTTCCACTGTCTTTACCTGCTTTTCCACCTGCCATCCTAGGTGG
CCCGGGATTCTCTTCGACATCCCCTGCTTGTTTCAACAGGGAGAAGTTAGTGGCTCCGGTACCGCAGTAA
GCTTCCATCTGAAGAGGGTGGGCTGAGGCAGCTGCCTTCACCTTGTATGTAGCGAACGCACTTTTTTTTT
CTCCTGTAATCGGAGGAAGTGAAAGGCAAGGATTTAGGAAACATTCGCTGTGTTCATTGGTCTCTCCCGG
CTGCTTGTCCCTTTTCCTCTTCTTCTTCTTTCCATAGTTATCCCGCGCGGACCAGCCGGGGTACAGTTGC
ATATGAAGCTGTCGCTCCTTCCGGGCCAGCTCGTAGTATTTCGCTTGCTCTTCTCTGGACAGTGCATGCC
ACCTCCGCCCAAGGATCTGGTTGATGGCCGCGCTTTCTTTCAACGTGCACTCAGCTACGACCTTTGCTCT
CATTTCCTTCATATACAACATGAATGCATTAAGAGGTTTCTTTATGTGGGGCTTCTTCTTTTCTTCTTCC
TTTTTGGAGTCCTGATGCTTTGAACTATGGAGTGAGCCGACATCACTCTGGGACGATTCCTGTTTGACTG
TTGGTGTGACTATGGCCGGATGCGGAATGCCCGTCGTGTGTAGCGTATGATGTGGTGGGACCATATGGGG
AGGGAACCTGGACATGGAAGCATTGACGGTCAGAGCTGTGGGGTAGGGGTGTCTGAATCCTCCTGTCGTG
ATTGGGTACACTGGTTGACCTTGCCATCCTAGCGGATGGGGGATTTGTCCTACGGTGCCAGGCGATAGTG
GGTAATACGGGGATATATCTGGAGGGTGCGGAGGCCGTGGGATTCCTGTTTTGGGGTCTACGTCGGCTGG
TAAGTGTGGAGGTGGGTTTCCCGGCGTGAAGTGTTCATTGCTGTACGTGATAAGAGGCGTGAGGGGGTGG
ACATGGTGAGGGTGCTGCACCACTGGCACTTTGTTAGAGACAATGTGTGCCGGTGATGGGGACCGGGCAT
CCTTGAGGGCTTGTCTACTCTGGAGGCTCCCTGCCTGGACATCAAGCAGTGGCCATTTCATCTGGAGATA
GGTTCGGGCGGTGGGCGAGAGCGATCCGTTGGGGAGGTAGGGGCTCGTCAGGTCGGGGATCATGATGAAG
GGGTAGCCGGGATACGGTGGCCCCTTAAAGAGCCCTCCATCTTGCCTCTTGGCCGCTTCTTCCAAACTTT
CCCGGGATTTGTCTCGGAAACTTTCGGAGCGAGGCGGAGGCCGTCTTTCCGCCTCGGAATCGGAGGAGCT
GTTTTGATTCGTTTCTGATTCATTGACTAGAGACGATTTGACATCAGCTAAATCCCTCTCTGCCGAGGAG
TTTTCGGAGCTCTTCTCCTCCTGTTCGCCCTCGTCTTTGAAGGAAATCAGTTCGTCGTTGGCGCCTAGGT
CATCCCCTCCACCGCCGTTCAGCTGCGGCATACCACCAGCACCACCCGTAGAATCGAGACCGAGGAGAGG
GTTAGGGATAGGCTTACCCATGGTGGCGGATCCAGCCTGCTTTTTTGTACAAACTTGTTGATATCTGCAG
AATTCCACCACACTGGACTAGTGGATCCTCTAGAGTCGGTGTCTTCTATGGAGGTCAAAACAGCGTGGAT
GGCGTCTCCAGGCGATCTGACGGTTCACTAAACGAGCTCTGCTTATATAGACCTCCCACCGTACACGCCT
ACCGCCCATTTGCGTCAATGGGGCGGAGTTGTTACGACATTTTGGAAAGTCCCGTTGATTTTGGTGCCAA
AACAAACTCCCATTGACGTCAATGGGGTGGAGACTTGGAAATCCCCGTGAGTCAAACCGCTATCCACGCC
CATTGATGTACTGCCAAAACCGCATCACCATGGTAATAGCGATGACTAATACGTAGATGTACTGCCAAGT
AGGAAAGTCCCATAAGGTCATGTACTGGGCATAATGCCAGGCGGGCCATTTACCGTCATTGACGTCAATA
GGGGGCGTACTTGGCATATGATACACTTGATGTACTGCCAAGTGGGCAGTTTACCGTAAATACTCCACCC
ATTGACGTCAATGGAAAGTCCCTATTGGCGTTACTATGGGAACATACGTCATTATTGACGTCAATGGGCG
GGGGTCGTTGGGCGGTCAGCCAGGCGGGCCATTTACCGTAAGTTATGTAACGCGGAACTCCCAAGCTTAT
CGCAGACCCAGTCGCTAGCGTTAACGTCGACATCGCAGACCCAGTCGCTAGCGTTAACGTCGACATCGAT
ACCGTCGAGATCCGTTCACTAATCGAATGGATCTGTCTCTGTCTCTCTCTCCACCTTCTTCTTCTATTCC
TTCGGGCCTGTCGGGTCCCCTCGGGGTTGGGAGGTGGGTCTGAAACGATAATGGTGAATATCCCTGCCTA
ACTCTATTCACTATAGAAAGTACAGCAAAAACTATTCTTAAACCTACCAAGCCTCCTACTATCATTATGA
ATAATTTTATATACCACAGCCAATTTGTTATGTTAAACCAATTCCACAAACTTGCCCATTTATCTAATTC
CAATAATTCTTGTTCATTCTTTTCTTGCTGGTTTTGCGATTCTTCAATTAAGGAGTGTATTAAGCTTGTG
TAATTGTTAATTTCTCTGTCCCACTCCATCCAGGTCGTGTGATTCCAAATCTGTTCCAGAGATTTATTAC
TCCAACTAGCATTCCAAGGCACAGCAGTGGTGCAAATGAGTTTTCCAGAGCAACCCCAAATCCCCAGGAG
CTGTTGATCCTTTAGGTATCTTTCCACAGCCAGGATTCTTGCCTGGAGCTGCTTGATGCCCCAGACTGTG
AGTTGCAACAGATGCTGTTGCGCCTCAATAGCCCTCAGCAAATTGTTCTGCTGCTGCACTATACCAGACA
ATAATTGTCTGGCCTGTACCGTCAGCGTCATTGACGCTGCGCCCATAGTGCTTCCTGCTGCTCCCAAGAA
CCCAAGGAACAAAGCTCCTATTCCCACTGCTCTTTTTTCTCTCTGCACCACTCTTCTCTTTGCCTTGGTG
GGTGCTACTCCTAATGGTTCAATTTTTACTACTTTATATTTATATAATTCACTTCTCCAATTGTCCCTCA
TATCTCCTCCTCCAGGTCTGAAGATCAGCGGCCGCTTGCTGTGCGGTGGTCTTACTTTTGTTTTGCTCTT
CCTCTATCTTGTCTAAAGCTTCCTTGGTGTCTTTTATCTCTATCCTTTGATGCACACAATAGAGGGTTGC
TACTGTATTATATAATGATCTAAGTTCTTCTGATCCTGTCTGAAGGGATGGTTGTAGCTGT
Features (pLannotate 1.2.2; 34 found; start..end, strand, type, name):
    171..296     -  misc_feature   HIV-1 Ψ: packaging signal of human immunodeficiency virus type 1
    343..523     -  LTR            5' LTR (truncated): truncated 5' long terminal repeat (LTR) from HIV-1
    524..750     -  promoter       RSV promoter: Rous sarcoma virus enhancer/promoter
    778..796     -  promoter       T3 promoter: promoter for bacteriophage T3 RNA polymerase
    841..857     -  protein_bind   lac operator: The lac repressor binds to the lac operator to inhibit transcription in E. coli. This inhibition can be relieved by adding lactose or isopropyl-β-D-thiogalactopyranoside (IPTG). lac repressor encoded by lacI
    865..895     -  promoter       lac promoter: promoter for the E. coli lac operon
    910..931     -  protein_bind   CAP binding site: CAP binding activates transcription in the presence of cAMP. E. coli catabolite activator protein
    944..1036    -  CDS            lacI (fragment): lac repressor; lacI; The lac repressor binds to the lac operator to inhibit transcription in E. coli. This inhibition can be relieved by adding lactose or isopropyl-β-D-thiogalactopyranoside (IPTG).
   1219..1807    -  rep_origin     ori: high-copy-number ColE1/pMB1/pBR322/pUC origin of replication
   1978..2838    -  CDS            AmpR: β-lactamase; bla; confers resistance to ampicillin, carbenicillin, and related antibiotics
   2839..2943    -  promoter       AmpR promoter: bla
   2996..3424    -  rep_origin     f1 ori (sequence partly withheld): f1 bacteriophage origin of replication; arrow indicates direction of (+) strand synthesis
   3429..3584    -  CDS            lacZα (fragment): LacZα fragment of β-galactosidase; lacZ fragment
   3592..3610    +  promoter       T7 promoter: promoter for bacteriophage T7 RNA polymerase
   3631..3766    -  rep_origin     SV40 ori: SV40 origin of replication
   3806..3927    -  polyA_signal   SV40 poly(A) signal: SV40 polyadenylation signal
   3999..4232    -  LTR            3' LTR (ΔU3): self-inactivating 3' long terminal repeat (LTR) from HIV-1
   4234..4302    -  CDS            nef (fragment): NEF_HV1Z2 - Experimental evidence at protein level: Swiss-Prot protein existence level 1. Extracellular Nef protein targets CD4(+) T-lymphocytes for apoptosis by interacting with CXCR4 surface receptors. From Human immunodeficiency virus type 1 group M subtype D (isolate Z2/CDC-Z34) (HIV-1).
   4319..4717    -  CDS            BSD: blasticidin S deaminase; Aspergillus terreus BSD; confers resistance to blasticidin
   4736..4783    -  promoter       EM7 promoter: synthetic bacterial promoter&nbsp
   4797..5296    -  promoter       PGK promoter: mouse phosphoglycerate kinase 1 promoter
   5329..5370    -  CDS            V5 tag: epitope tag from simian virus 5
   5424..5444    +  protein_bind   attB2: mutant version of attB; core recombination site for the Gateway® BP reaction BP Clonase™
   5468..6175    -  CDS            mCherry: mCherry is a basic (constitutively fluorescent) red fluorescent protein published in 2004, derived from Discosoma sp.. It is reported to be a very rapidly-maturing monomer with low acid sensitivity.
   6182..6565    -  CDS            H2AZ2: H2AV_CHICK - Also known as H2AF. Experimental evidence at protein level: Swiss-Prot protein existence level 1. Variant histone H2A which replaces conventional H2A in a subset of nucleosomes. Nucleosomes wrap and compact DNA into chromatin, limiting DNA accessibility to the cellular machineries which require DNA as a template. Histones thereby play a central role in transcription regulation, DNA repair, DNA replication and chromosomal stability. DNA accessibility is regulated via a complex set of post- translational modifications of histones, also called histone code, and nucleosome remodeling.
   6651..6719    -  CDS            TCF7L2 (fragment): TF7L2_HUMAN - Also known as TCF4. Experimental evidence at protein level: Swiss-Prot protein existence level 1. Participates in the Wnt signaling pathway and modulates MYC expression by binding to its promoter in a sequence-specific manner. Acts as repressor in the absence of CTNNB1, and as activator in its presence. Activates transcription from promoters with several copies of the Tcf motif 5'-CCTTTGATC-3' in the presence of CTNNB1. TLE1, TLE2, TLE3 and TLE4 repress transactivation mediated by TCF7L2/TCF4 and CTNNB1. Expression of dominant-negative mutants results in cell-cycle arrest in G1.
   6719..8005    -  CDS            Tcf7l2 (fragment): TF7L2_MOUSE - Also known as Tcf4. Experimental evidence at protein level: Swiss-Prot protein existence level 1. Participates in the Wnt signaling pathway and modulates MYC expression by binding to its promoter in a sequence-specific manner. Acts as repressor in the absence of CTNNB1, and as activator in its presence. Activates transcription from promoters with several copies of the Tcf motif CCTTTGATC in the presence of CTNNB1. TLE1, TLE2, TLE3 and TLE4 repress transactivation mediated by TCF7L2/TCF4 and CTNNB1. Expression of dominant-negative mutants results in cell-cycle arrest in G1 (By sim
   8021..8062    -  CDS            V5 tag: epitope tag from simian virus 5
   8078..8102    -  protein_bind   attB1: mutant version of attB; recombination site for the Gateway® BP reaction BP Clonase™
   8219..8422    -  promoter       CMV promoter: human cytomegalovirus (CMV) immediate early promoter
   8423..8726    -  enhancer       CMV enhancer: human cytomegalovirus immediate early enhancer
   8823..8923    -  CDS            Rev (fragment): human immunodeficiency virus 1 (HIV-1) Rev protein; rev; enhances nuclear export of unspliced and incompletely spliced viral mRNAs
   9300..9533    -  misc_feature   RRE: The Rev response element (RRE) of HIV-1 allows for Rev-dependent mRNA export from the nucleus to the cytoplasm.
   9679..187     -  CDS            HIV-1 gag (fragment) (across the origin): gag protein from human immunodeficiency virus 1; gag
