[The description below was written by a language model from this plasmid's Addgene catalogue record and pLannotate feature annotations shown in this document.]
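Description:
JDW 1045 (pLenti6.2_CMV_V5_TCF7L2_P2A_H2A_mCherry) is a lentiviral expression plasmid of about 9.9 kb, built by Gateway recombination into the pLenti6.2-V5-DEST backbone. It is propagated in E. coli through a high-copy ColE1/pUC-type origin with ampicillin selection (AmpR), and also carries an f1 origin. The viral framework is a self-inactivating HIV-1 design. An RSV promoter fused to a truncated 5' LTR drives genomic RNA production in packaging cells, followed by the Ψ packaging signal with a gag fragment and the Rev response element for Rev-dependent nuclear export. A ΔU3 3' LTR followed by an SV40 poly(A) signal closes the provirus.

Between attB1 and attB2, the CMV enhancer/promoter drives a single open reading frame: an N-terminal V5 epitope, human TCF7L2 (TCF4, a Wnt pathway transcription factor that acts with β-catenin), a P2A self-cleaving peptide, and a histone H2A–mCherry fusion. The P2A lets the tagged transcription factor and the chromatin-bound red reporter be made as separate proteins from one transcript, so transduced cells are marked by nuclear red fluorescence. The automated annotation matches most of the TCF7L2 coding region to the mouse orthologue and only a short segment to the human protein, probably because the two are highly conserved; the catalogue lists the insert as human. It also does not annotate the P2A itself and labels the histone as an H2A.Z-type variant. A second, backbone-derived V5 tag lies downstream of attB2; the record does not indicate whether it is translated. A PGK/EM7-driven blasticidin S deaminase cassette allows blasticidin selection of transduced mammalian cells. The construct suits stable or transient TCF7L2 overexpression with fluorescent tracking.
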