Addgene plasmid #233541: JDW 1045 (pLenti6.2_CMV_V5_TCF7L2_P2A_H2A_mCherry)
Purpose: A CMV driven human TCF7L2 followed by a P2A cleavage peptide and an H2A mCherry fusion protein.
Depositing lab: Joshua Wythe. Depositing organization: University of Virginia. Publication: Defining the Transcriptional and Epigenetic Basis of Organotypic Endothelial Diversity in the Developing and Adult Mouse. Cantu Gutierrez ME, Hill MC, Largoza G, Martin JF, Wythe JD. bioRxiv 2021.11.15.468651 10.1101/2021.11.15.468651.
Backbone
  Vector backbone: pLenti6.2-V5-DEST
  Vector type: Lentiviral
Growth in bacteria
  Bacterial resistance: Ampicillin, 100 μg/mL
  Growth temperature: 37°C
  Growth strain: NEB Stable
  Copy number: High Copy
Gene/Insert
  Gene/Insert name: TCF7L2
  Species: H. sapiens (human)
  Entrez Gene: TCF7L2 (a.k.a. TCF-4, TCF4)
  Tag / fusion protein: V5 (N terminal on backbone)
  Cloning method: Gateway Cloning
Terms and licenses: Academic/Nonprofit Terms; Industry Terms: Not Available to Industry
Depositor comments: Please visit https://doi.org/10.1101/2021.11.15.468651 for bioRxiv preprint.
How to cite: JDW 1045 (pLenti6.2_CMV_V5_TCF7L2_P2A_H2A_mCherry) was a gift from Joshua Wythe (Addgene plasmid # 233541 ; http://n2t.net/addgene:233541 ; RRID:Addgene_233541)
